Addgene plasmid #114080: pCAG-NLS(SV40)x2-rAPOBEC1-gs-XTEN-gs-hdAsCas12a(D908A)-gs-UGI-NLS(SV40)(AsBE1.4) (RTW1008)
Purpose: CAG promoter expression plasmid for human codon optimized AsBE1.4
Depositing lab: Keith Joung & Benjamin Kleinstiver. Depositing organization: Massachusetts General Hospital. Publication: Engineered CRISPR-Cas12a variants with increased activities and improved targeting ranges for gene, epigenetic and base editing. Kleinstiver BP, Sousa AA, Walton RT, Tak YE, Hsu JY, Clement K, Welch MM, Horng JE, Malagon-Lopez J, Scarfo I, Maus MV, Pinello L, Aryee MJ, Joung JK. Nat Biotechnol. 2019 Feb 11. pii: 10.1038/s41587-018-0011-0. doi: 10.1038/s41587-018-0011-0. PubMed 30742127.
Backbone
  Vector backbone: pCAG-CFP
  Backbone manufacturer: Cepko Lab (Addgene plasmid #11179)
  Vector type: Mammalian Expression
Growth in bacteria
  Bacterial resistance: Ampicillin, 100 μg/mL
  Growth temperature: 37°C
  Growth strain: DH5alpha
  Copy number: High Copy
Gene/Insert
  Gene/Insert name: human codon optimized DNase-inactive (D908A) enAsCas12a fused to N-terminal rAPOBEC1 and C-terminal UGI (AsBE1.4) (alt name: RTW1008)
  Species: Synthetic
  Tag / fusion protein: 2x SV40 NLS (N terminal on insert); SV40 NLS (C terminal on insert)
  Cloning method: Gibson Cloning
Terms and licenses: Academic/Nonprofit Terms; Industry Terms: Not Available to Industry
How to cite: pCAG-NLS(SV40)x2-rAPOBEC1-gs-XTEN-gs-hdAsCas12a(D908A)-gs-UGI-NLS(SV40)(AsBE1.4) (RTW1008) was a gift from Keith Joung & Benjamin Kleinstiver (Addgene plasmid # 114080 ; http://n2t.net/addgene:114080 ; RRID:Addgene_114080)
