[The description below was written by a language model from this plasmid's Addgene catalogue record and pLannotate feature annotations shown in this document.]
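Description:
pCAG-NLS(SV40)x2-rAPOBEC1-gs-XTEN-gs-hdAsCas12a(D908A)-gs-UGI-NLS(SV40), also called AsBE1.4 or RTW1008, is a mammalian expression plasmid of roughly 9.9 kb built on the pCAG-CFP backbone. It is maintained in E. coli through a high-copy ColE1/pUC-type origin with ampicillin selection from the β-lactamase gene. Expression in mammalian cells comes from the composite CAG promoter, which the annotation resolves into the CMV immediate-early enhancer, the chicken β-actin promoter and a chimeric β-actin/β-globin intron. Transcripts terminate at a rabbit β-globin polyadenylation signal. The backbone also carries an SV40 origin, an SV40 poly(A) signal and remnants of the lac promoter/operator region. No mammalian selection marker is annotated.

The payload is a single synthetic, human codon-optimised open reading frame encoding a Cas12a-based cytosine base editor. Two N-terminal SV40 nuclear localisation signals precede rat APOBEC1 cytidine deaminase, which is joined through a glycine-serine/XTEN linker to Acidaminococcus Cas12a (AsCpf1) carrying the DNase-inactivating D908A substitution. A further linker connects this to the PBS2 phage uracil glycosylase inhibitor (UGI) and a C-terminal SV40 NLS. The short "ABE(7.10)" fragment called between APOBEC1 and Cas12a most likely reflects the shared linker sequence rather than any adenine deaminase. In this design the catalytically dead Cas12a binds a target under crRNA guidance, the deaminase converts exposed cytosines to uracil, and UGI blocks uracil excision so that C-to-T changes are retained. No crRNA cassette is annotated, so the guide must be supplied separately.

The insert field calls the Cas12a "enAsCas12a", whereas the plasmid name gives only hdAsCas12a(D908A), and the feature tables cannot resolve this. The depositor and partial NGS sequence records show the same feature order, differing by about ten bases and in their start coordinate.
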