Features (pLannotate 1.2.2; 21 found; start..end, strand, type, name):
      4..383     +  enhancer       CMV enhancer: human cytomegalovirus immediate early enhancer
    386..661     +  promoter       chicken β-actin promoter: No description available
    662..1670    +  intron         chimeric intron: chimera between introns from chicken β-actin and rabbit β-globin
   1719..1755    +  misc_feature   MCS (fragment): multiple cloning site
   1835..2518    +  CDS            Apobec1: ABEC1_RAT - Experimental evidence at protein level: Swiss-Prot protein existence level 1. Catalytic component of the apolipoprotein B mRNA editing enzyme complex which is responsible for the postranscriptional editing of a CAA codon for Gln to a UAA codon for stop in the APOB mRNA. May also play a role in the epigenetic regulation of gene expression by participating in DNA demethylation. From Rattus norvegicus (Rat).
   2519..2592    +  CDS            ABE(7.10) (fragment): adenine base editor comprising wild-type E. coli TadA fused to the evolved TadA*(7.10) mutant (Gaudelli et al., 2017)
   2615..6532    +  CDS            AsCpf1: CRISPR-associated protein from Acidaminococcus sp. BV3L6 (Zetsche et al., 2015)
   6563..6811    +  CDS            UGI: UNGI_BPPB2 - Experimental evidence at protein level: Swiss-Prot protein existence level 1. This protein binds specifically and reversibly to the host uracil-DNA glycosylase, preventing removal of uracil residues from PBS2 DNA by the host uracil-excision repair system. From Bacillus phage PBS2 (Bacteriophage PBS2).
   6857..6928    +  CDS            HBB (fragment): HBB_PONPY - Experimental evidence at transcript level: Swiss-Prot protein existence level 2. Involved in oxygen transport from the lung to the various peripheral tissues. From Pongo pygmaeus (Bornean orangutan).
   6999..7054    +  polyA_signal   β-globin poly(A) signal: rabbit β-globin polyadenylation signal (Gil and Proudfoot, 1987)
   7437..7453    -  protein_bind   lac operator: The lac repressor binds to the lac operator to inhibit transcription in E. coli. This inhibition can be relieved by adding lactose or isopropyl-β-D-thiogalactopyranoside (IPTG). lac repressor encoded by lacI
   7461..7491    -  promoter       lac promoter: promoter for the E. coli lac operon
   7506..7527    -  protein_bind   CAP binding site: CAP binding activates transcription in the presence of cAMP. E. coli catabolite activator protein
   7540..7579    -  CDS            lacI (fragment): lac repressor; lacI; The lac repressor binds to the lac operator to inhibit transcription in E. coli. This inhibition can be relieved by adding lactose or isopropyl-β-D-thiogalactopyranoside (IPTG).
   7586..7608    +  promoter       SV40 promoter (fragment): SV40 enhancer and early promoter
   7632..7767    +  rep_origin     SV40 ori: SV40 origin of replication
   7787..7921    +  polyA_signal   SV40 poly(A) signal: SV40 polyadenylation signal
   7923..7977    -  CDS            lacI (fragment): lac repressor; lacI; The lac repressor binds to the lac operator to inhibit transcription in E. coli. This inhibition can be relieved by adding lactose or isopropyl-β-D-thiogalactopyranoside (IPTG).
   8160..8748    -  rep_origin     ori: high-copy-number ColE1/pMB1/pBR322/pUC origin of replication
   8919..9779    -  CDS            AmpR: β-lactamase; bla; confers resistance to ampicillin, carbenicillin, and related antibiotics
   9780..9884    -  promoter       AmpR promoter: bla
>Addgene plasmid #114080 | pCAG-NLS(SV40)x2-rAPOBEC1-gs-XTEN-gs-hdAsCas12a(D908A)-gs-UGI-NLS(SV40)(AsBE1.4) (RTW1008) | depositor full sequence | sequence record 215556 | pCAG-NLS(SV40)x2-rAPOBEC1-gs-XTEN-gs-hdAsCas12a(D908A)-gs-UGI-NLS(SV40)(AsBE1.4) (RTW1008) sequence 9910 bps
GTCGACATTGATTATTGACTAGTTATTAATAGTAATCAATTACGGGGTCATTAGTTCATAGCCCATATAT
GGAGTTCCGCGTTACATAACTTACGGTAAATGGCCCGCCTGGCTGACCGCCCAACGACCCCCGCCCATTG
ACGTCAATAATGACGTATGTTCCCATAGTAACGCCAATAGGGACTTTCCATTGACGTCAATGGGTGGACT
ATTTACGGTAAACTGCCCACTTGGCAGTACATCAAGTGTATCATATGCCAAGTACGCCCCCTATTGACGT
CAATGACGGTAAATGGCCCGCCTGGCATTATGCCCAGTACATGACCTTATGGGACTTTCCTACTTGGCAG
TACATCTACGTATTAGTCATCGCTATTACCATGGGTCGAGGTGAGCCCCACGTTCTGCTTCACTCTCCCC
ATCTCCCCCCCCTCCCCACCCCCAATTTTGTATTTATTTATTTTTTAATTATTTTGTGCAGCGATGGGGG
CGGGGGGGGGGGGGGCGCGCGCCAGGCGGGGCGGGGCGGGGCGAGGGGCGGGGCGGGGCGAGGCGGAGAG
GTGCGGCGGCAGCCAATCAGAGCGGCGCGCTCCGAAAGTTTCCTTTTATGGCGAGGCGGCGGCGGCGGCG
GCCCTATAAAAAGCGAAGCGCGCGGCGGGCGGGAGTCGCTGCGTTGCCTTCGCCCCGTGCCCCGCTCCGC
GCCGCCTCGCGCCGCCCGCCCCGGCTCTGACTGACCGCGTTACTCCCACAGGTGAGCGGGCGGGACGGCC
CTTCTCCTCCGGGCTGTAATTAGCGCTTGGTTTAATGACGGCTCGTTTCTTTTCTGTGGCTGCGTGAAAG
CCTTAAAGGGCTCCGGGAGGGCCCTTTGTGCGGGGGGGAGCGGCTCGGGGGGTGCGTGCGTGTGTGTGTG
CGTGGGGAGCGCCGCGTGCGGCCCGCGCTGCCCGGCGGCTGTGAGCGCTGCGGGCGCGGCGCGGGGCTTT
GTGCGCTCCGCGTGTGCGCGAGGGGAGCGCGGCCGGGGGCGGTGCCCCGCGGTGCGGGGGGGCTGCGAGG
GGAACAAAGGCTGCGTGCGGGGTGTGTGCGTGGGGGGGTGAGCAGGGGGTGTGGGCGCGGCGGTCGGGCT
GTAACCCCCCCCTGCACCCCCCTCCCCGAGTTGCTGAGCACGGCCCGGCTTCGGGTGCGGGGCTCCGTGC
GGGGCGTGGCGCGGGGCTCGCCGTGCCGGGCGGGGGGTGGCGGCAGGTGGGGGTGCCGGGCGGGGCGGGG
CCGCCTCGGGCCGGGGAGGGCTCGGGGGAGGGGCGCGGCGGCCCCGGAGCGCCGGCGGCTGTCGAGGCGC
GGCGAGCCGCAGCCATTGCCTTTTATGGTAATCGTGCGAGAGGGCGCAGGGACTTCCTTTGTCCCAAATC
TGGCGGAGCCGAAATCTGGGAGGCGCCGCCGCACCCCCTCTAGCGGGCGCGGGCGAAGCGGTGCGGCGCC
GGCAGGAAGGAAATGGGCGGGGAGGGCCTTCGTGCGTCGCCGCGCCGCCGTCCCCTTCTCCATCTCCAGC
CTCGGGGCTGCCGCAGGGGGACGGCTGCCTTCGGGGGGGACGGGGCAGGGCGGGGTTCGGCTTCTGGCGT
GTGACCGGCGGCTCTAGAGCCTCTGCTAACCATGTTCATGCCTTCTTCTTTTTCCTACAGCTCCTGGGCA
ACGTGCTGGTTATTGTGCTGTCTCATCATTTTGGCAAAGAATTCTGCAGTCGACGGTACCGCGGGCCCGG
GATCCACCGGTCGCCACCATGGGCCCAAAGAAAAAGAGGAAAGTCGGCAGTGGACCTAAAAAGAAACGAA
AGGTTGGGTCAGGTAGCTCAGAGACTGGCCCAGTGGCTGTGGACCCCACATTGAGACGGCGGATCGAGCC
CCATGAGTTTGAGGTATTCTTCGATCCGAGAGAGCTCCGCAAGGAGACCTGCCTGCTTTACGAAATTAAT
TGGGGGGGCCGGCACTCCATTTGGCGACATACATCACAGAACACTAACAAGCACGTCGAAGTCAACTTCA
TCGAGAAGTTCACGACAGAAAGATATTTCTGTCCGAACACAAGGTGCAGCATTACCTGGTTTCTCAGCTG
GAGCCCATGCGGCGAATGTAGTAGGGCCATCACTGAATTCCTGTCAAGGTATCCCCACGTCACTCTGTTT
ATTTACATCGCAAGGCTGTACCACCACGCTGACCCCCGCAATCGACAAGGCCTGCGGGATTTGATCTCTT
CAGGTGTGACTATCCAAATTATGACTGAGCAGGAGTCAGGATACTGCTGGAGAAACTTTGTGAATTATAG
CCCGAGTAATGAAGCCCACTGGCCTAGGTATCCCCATCTGTGGGTACGACTGTACGTTCTTGAACTGTAC
TGCATCATACTGGGCCTGCCTCCTTGTCTCAACATTCTGAGAAGGAAGCAGCCACAGCTGACATTCTTTA
CCATCGCTCTTCAGTCTTGTCATTACCAGCGACTGCCCCCACACATTCTCTGGGCCACCGGGTTGAAATC
TGGTGGTTCTTCTGGTGGTTCTAGCGGCAGCGAGACTCCCGGGACCTCAGAGTCCGCCACACCCGAAAGT
TCCGGAGGGAGTAGCGGCGGGTCTACACAGTTCGAGGGCTTTACCAACCTGTATCAGGTGAGCAAGACAC
TGCGGTTTGAGCTGATCCCACAGGGCAAGACCCTGAAGCACATCCAGGAGCAGGGCTTCATCGAGGAGGA
CAAGGCCCGCAATGATCACTACAAGGAGCTGAAGCCCATCATCGATCGGATCTACAAGACCTATGCCGAC
CAGTGCCTGCAGCTGGTGCAGCTGGATTGGGAGAACCTGAGCGCCGCCATCGACTCCTATAGAAAGGAGA
AAACCGAGGAGACAAGGAACGCCCTGATCGAGGAGCAGGCCACATATCGCAATGCCATCCACGACTACTT
CATCGGCCGGACAGACAACCTGACCGATGCCATCAATAAGAGACACGCCGAGATCTACAAGGGCCTGTTC
AAGGCCGAGCTGTTTAATGGCAAGGTGCTGAAGCAGCTGGGCACCGTGACCACAACCGAGCACGAGAACG
CCCTGCTGCGGAGCTTCGACAAGTTTACAACCTACTTCTCCGGCTTTTATGAGAACAGGAAGAACGTGTT
CAGCGCCGAGGATATCAGCACAGCCATCCCACACCGCATCGTGCAGGACAACTTCCCCAAGTTTAAGGAG
AATTGTCACATCTTCACACGCCTGATCACCGCCGTGCCCAGCCTGCGGGAGCACTTTGAGAACGTGAAGA
AGGCCATCGGCATCTTCGTGAGCACCTCCATCGAGGAGGTGTTTTCCTTCCCTTTTTATAACCAGCTGCT
GACACAGACCCAGATCGACCTGTATAACCAGCTGCTGGGAGGAATCTCTCGGGAGGCAGGCACCGAGAAG
ATCAAGGGCCTGAACGAGGTGCTGAATCTGGCCATCCAGAAGAATGATGAGACAGCCCACATCATCGCCT
CCCTGCCACACAGATTCATCCCCCTGTTTAAGCAGATCCTGTCCGATAGGAACACCCTGTCTTTCATCCT
GGAGGAGTTTAAGAGCGACGAGGAAGTGATCCAGTCCTTCTGCAAGTACAAGACACTGCTGAGAAACGAG
AACGTGCTGGAGACAGCCGAGGCCCTGTTTAACGAGCTGAACAGCATCGACCTGACACACATCTTCATCA
GCCACAAGAAGCTGGAGACAATCAGCAGCGCCCTGTGCGACCACTGGGATACACTGAGGAATGCCCTGTA
TGAGCGGAGAATCTCCGAGCTGACAGGCAAGATCACCAAGTCTGCCAAGGAGAAGGTGCAGCGCAGCCTG
AAGCACGAGGATATCAACCTGCAGGAGATCATCTCTGCCGCAGGCAAGGAGCTGAGCGAGGCCTTCAAGC
AGAAAACCAGCGAGATCCTGTCCCACGCACACGCCGCCCTGGATCAGCCACTGCCTACAACCCTGAAGAA
GCAGGAGGAGAAGGAGATCCTGAAGTCTCAGCTGGACAGCCTGCTGGGCCTGTACCACCTGCTGGACTGG
TTTGCCGTGGATGAGTCCAACGAGGTGGACCCCGAGTTCTCTGCCCGGCTGACCGGCATCAAGCTGGAGA
TGGAGCCTTCTCTGAGCTTCTACAACAAGGCCAGAAATTATGCCACCAAGAAGCCCTACTCCGTGGAGAA
GTTCAAGCTGAACTTTCAGATGCCTACACTGGCCTCTGGCTGGGACGTGAATAAGGAGAAGAACAATGGC
GCCATCCTGTTTGTGAAGAACGGCCTGTACTATCTGGGCATCATGCCAAAGCAGAAGGGCAGGTATAAGG
CCCTGAGCTTCGAGCCCACAGAGAAAACCAGCGAGGGCTTTGATAAGATGTACTATGACTACTTCCCTGA
TGCCGCCAAGATGATCCCAAAGTGCAGCACCCAGCTGAAGGCCGTGACAGCCCACTTTCAGACCCACACA
ACCCCCATCCTGCTGTCCAACAATTTCATCGAGCCTCTGGAGATCACAAAGGAGATCTACGACCTGAACA
ATCCTGAGAAGGAGCCAAAGAAGTTTCAGACAGCCTACGCCAAGAAAACCGGCGACCAGAAGGGCTACAG
AGAGGCCCTGTGCAAGTGGATCGACTTCACAAGGGATTTTCTGTCCAAGTATACCAAGACAACCTCTATC
GATCTGTCTAGCCTGCGGCCATCCTCTCAGTATAAGGACCTGGGCGAGTACTATGCCGAGCTGAATCCCC
TGCTGTACCACATCAGCTTCCAGAGAATCGCCGAGAAGGAGATCATGGATGCCGTGGAGACAGGCAAGCT
GTACCTGTTCCAGATCTATAACAAGGACTTTGCCAAGGGCCACCACGGCAAGCCTAATCTGCACACACTG
TATTGGACCGGCCTGTTTTCTCCAGAGAACCTGGCCAAGACAAGCATCAAGCTGAATGGCCAGGCCGAGC
TGTTCTACCGCCCTAAGTCCAGGATGAAGAGGATGGCACACCGGCTGGGAGAGAAGATGCTGAACAAGAA
GCTGAAGGATCAGAAAACCCCAATCCCCGACACCCTGTACCAGGAGCTGTACGACTATGTGAATCACAGA
CTGTCCCACGACCTGTCTGATGAGGCCAGGGCCCTGCTGCCCAACGTGATCACCAAGGAGGTGTCTCACG
AGATCATCAAGGATAGGCGCTTTACCAGCGACAAGTTCTTTTTCCACGTGCCTATCACACTGAACTATCA
GGCCGCCAATTCCCCATCTAAGTTCAACCAGAGGGTGAATGCCTACCTGAAGGAGCACCCCGAGACACCT
ATCATCGGCATCGCCCGGGGCGAGAGAAACCTGATCTATATCACAGTGATCGACTCCACCGGCAAGATCC
TGGAGCAGCGGAGCCTGAACACCATCCAGCAGTTTGATTACCAGAAGAAGCTGGACAACAGGGAGAAGGA
GAGGGTGGCAGCAAGGCAGGCCTGGTCTGTGGTGGGCACAATCAAGGATCTGAAGCAGGGCTATCTGAGC
CAGGTCATCCACGAGATCGTGGACCTGATGATCCACTACCAGGCCGTGGTGGTGCTGGAGAACCTGAATT
TCGGCTTTAAGAGCAAGAGGACCGGCATCGCCGAGAAGGCCGTGTACCAGCAGTTCGAGAAGATGCTGAT
CGATAAGCTGAATTGCCTGGTGCTGAAGGACTATCCAGCAGAGAAAGTGGGAGGCGTGCTGAACCCATAC
CAGCTGACAGACCAGTTCACCTCCTTTGCCAAGATGGGCACCCAGTCTGGCTTCCTGTTTTACGTGCCTG
CCCCATATACATCTAAGATCGATCCCCTGACCGGCTTCGTGGACCCCTTCGTGTGGAAAACCATCAAGAA
TCACGAGAGCCGCAAGCACTTCCTGGAGGGCTTCGACTTTCTGCACTACGACGTGAAAACCGGCGACTTC
ATCCTGCACTTTAAGATGAACAGAAATCTGTCCTTCCAGAGGGGCCTGCCCGGCTTTATGCCTGCATGGG
ATATCGTGTTCGAGAAGAACGAGACACAGTTTGACGCCAAGGGCACCCCTTTCATCGCCGGCAAGAGAAT
CGTGCCAGTGATCGAGAATCACAGATTCACCGGCAGATACCGGGACCTGTATCCTGCCAACGAGCTGATC
GCCCTGCTGGAGGAGAAGGGCATCGTGTTCAGGGATGGCTCCAACATCCTGCCAAAGCTGCTGGAGAATG
ACGATTCTCACGCCATCGACACGATGGTGGCCCTGATCCGCAGCGTGCTGCAGATGCGGAACTCCAATGC
CGCCACAGGCGAGGACTATATCAACAGCCCCGTGCGCGATCTGAATGGCGTGTGCTTCGACTCCCGGTTT
CAGAACCCAGAGTGGCCAATGGACGCCGATGCCAATGGCGCCTACCACATCGCCCTGAAGGGCCAGCTGC
TGCTGAATCACCTGAAGGAGAGCAAGGATCTGAAGCTGCAGAACGGCATCTCCAATCAGGACTGGCTGGC
CTACATCCAGGAGCTGCGCAACTCTGGTGGTTCTGGAGGATCTGGTGGTTCTACTAATCTGTCAGATATT
ATTGAAAAGGAGACCGGTAAGCAACTGGTTATCCAGGAATCCATCCTCATGCTCCCAGAGGAGGTGGAAG
AAGTCATTGGGAACAAGCCGGAAAGCGATATACTCGTGCACACCGCCTACGACGAGAGCACCGACGAGAA
TGTCATGCTTCTGACTAGCGACGCCCCTGAATACAAGCCTTGGGCTCTGGTCATACAGGATAGCAACGGT
GAGAACAAGATTAAGATGCTCTCTGGTGGTTCTCCCAAGAAGAAGAGGAAAGTCTAAAGCGGCCGCACTC
CTCAGGTGCAGGCTGCCTATCAGAAGGTGGTGGCTGGTGTGGCCAATGCCCTGGCTCACAAATACCACTG
AGATCTTTTTCCCTCTGCCAAAAATTATGGGGACATCATGAAGCCCCTTGAGCATCTGACTTCTGGCTAA
TAAAGGAAATTTATTTTCATTGCAATAGTGTGTTGGAATTTTTTGTGTCTCTCACTCGGAAGGACATATG
GGAGGGCAAATCATTTAAAACATCAGAATGAGTATTTGGTTTAGAGTTTGGCAACATATGCCATATGCTG
GCTGCCATGAACAAAGGTGGCTATAAAGAGGTCATCAGTATATGAAACAGCCCCCTGCTGTCCATTCCTT
ATTCCATAGAAAAGCCTTGACTTGAGGTTAGATTTTTTTTATATTTTGTTTTGTGTTATTTTTTTCTTTA
ACATCCCTAAAATTTTCCTTACATGTTTTACTAGCCAGATTTTTCCTCCTCTCCTGACTACTCCCAGTCA
TAGCTGTCCCTCTTCTCTTATGAAGATCCCTCGACCTGCAGCCCAAGCTTGGCGTAATCATGGTCATAGC
TGTTTCCTGTGTGAAATTGTTATCCGCTCACAATTCCACACAACATACGAGCCGGAAGCATAAAGTGTAA
AGCCTGGGGTGCCTAATGAGTGAGCTAACTCACATTAATTGCGTTGCGCTCACTGCCCGCTTTCCAGTCG
GGAAACCTGTCGTGCCAGCGGATCCGCATCTCAATTAGTCAGCAACCATAGTCCCGCCCCTAACTCCGCC
CATCCCGCCCCTAACTCCGCCCAGTTCCGCCCATTCTCCGCCCCATGGCTGACTAATTTTTTTTATTTAT
GCAGAGGCCGAGGCCGCCTCGGCCTCTGAGCTATTCCAGAAGTAGTGAGGAGGCTTTTTTGGAGGCCTAG
GCTTTTGCAAAAAGCTAACTTGTTTATTGCAGCTTATAATGGTTACAAATAAAGCAATAGCATCACAAAT
TTCACAAATAAAGCATTTTTTTCACTGCATTCTAGTTGTGGTTTGTCCAAACTCATCAATGTATCTTATC
ATGTCTGGATCCGCTGCATTAATGAATCGGCCAACGCGCGGGGAGAGGCGGTTTGCGTATTGGGCGCTCT
TCCGCTTCCTCGCTCACTGACTCGCTGCGCTCGGTCGTTCGGCTGCGGCGAGCGGTATCAGCTCACTCAA
AGGCGGTAATACGGTTATCCACAGAATCAGGGGATAACGCAGGAAAGAACATGTGAGCAAAAGGCCAGCA
AAAGGCCAGGAACCGTAAAAAGGCCGCGTTGCTGGCGTTTTTCCATAGGCTCCGCCCCCCTGACGAGCAT
CACAAAAATCGACGCTCAAGTCAGAGGTGGCGAAACCCGACAGGACTATAAAGATACCAGGCGTTTCCCC
CTGGAAGCTCCCTCGTGCGCTCTCCTGTTCCGACCCTGCCGCTTACCGGATACCTGTCCGCCTTTCTCCC
TTCGGGAAGCGTGGCGCTTTCTCAATGCTCACGCTGTAGGTATCTCAGTTCGGTGTAGGTCGTTCGCTCC
AAGCTGGGCTGTGTGCACGAACCCCCCGTTCAGCCCGACCGCTGCGCCTTATCCGGTAACTATCGTCTTG
AGTCCAACCCGGTAAGACACGACTTATCGCCACTGGCAGCAGCCACTGGTAACAGGATTAGCAGAGCGAG
GTATGTAGGCGGTGCTACAGAGTTCTTGAAGTGGTGGCCTAACTACGGCTACACTAGAAGGACAGTATTT
GGTATCTGCGCTCTGCTGAAGCCAGTTACCTTCGGAAAAAGAGTTGGTAGCTCTTGATCCGGCAAACAAA
CCACCGCTGGTAGCGGTGGTTTTTTTGTTTGCAAGCAGCAGATTACGCGCAGAAAAAAAGGATCTCAAGA
AGATCCTTTGATCTTTTCTACGGGGTCTGACGCTCAGTGGAACGAAAACTCACGTTAAGGGATTTTGGTC
ATGAGATTATCAAAAAGGATCTTCACCTAGATCCTTTTAAATTAAAAATGAAGTTTTAAATCAATCTAAA
GTATATATGAGTAAACTTGGTCTGACAGTTACCAATGCTTAATCAGTGAGGCACCTATCTCAGCGATCTG
TCTATTTCGTTCATCCATAGTTGCCTGACTCCCCGTCGTGTAGATAACTACGATACGGGAGGGCTTACCA
TCTGGCCCCAGTGCTGCAATGATACCGCGAGACCCACGCTCACCGGCTCCAGATTTATCAGCAATAAACC
AGCCAGCCGGAAGGGCCGAGCGCAGAAGTGGTCCTGCAACTTTATCCGCCTCCATCCAGTCTATTAATTG
TTGCCGGGAAGCTAGAGTAAGTAGTTCGCCAGTTAATAGTTTGCGCAACGTTGTTGCCATTGCTACAGGC
ATCGTGGTGTCACGCTCGTCGTTTGGTATGGCTTCATTCAGCTCCGGTTCCCAACGATCAAGGCGAGTTA
CATGATCCCCCATGTTGTGCAAAAAAGCGGTTAGCTCCTTCGGTCCTCCGATCGTTGTCAGAAGTAAGTT
GGCCGCAGTGTTATCACTCATGGTTATGGCAGCACTGCATAATTCTCTTACTGTCATGCCATCCGTAAGA
TGCTTTTCTGTGACTGGTGAGTACTCAACCAAGTCATTCTGAGAATAGTGTATGCGGCGACCGAGTTGCT
CTTGCCCGGCGTCAATACGGGATAATACCGCGCCACATAGCAGAACTTTAAAAGTGCTCATCATTGGAAA
ACGTTCTTCGGGGCGAAAACTCTCAAGGATCTTACCGCTGTTGAGATCCAGTTCGATGTAACCCACTCGT
GCACCCAACTGATCTTCAGCATCTTTTACTTTCACCAGCGTTTCTGGGTGAGCAAAAACAGGAAGGCAAA
ATGCCGCAAAAAAGGGAATAAGGGCGACACGGAAATGTTGAATACTCATACTCTTCCTTTTTCAATATTA
TTGAAGCATTTATCAGGGTTATTGTCTCATGAGCGGATACATATTTGAATGTATTTAGAAAAATAAACAA
ATAGGGGTTCCGCGCACATTTCCCCGAAAAGTGCCACCTG
