Features (pLannotate 1.2.2; 21 found; start..end, strand, type, name):
    163..1179    +  intron         chimeric intron: chimera between introns from chicken β-actin and rabbit β-globin
   1228..1264    +  misc_feature   MCS (fragment): multiple cloning site
   1344..2027    +  CDS            Apobec1: ABEC1_RAT - Experimental evidence at protein level: Swiss-Prot protein existence level 1. Catalytic component of the apolipoprotein B mRNA editing enzyme complex which is responsible for the postranscriptional editing of a CAA codon for Gln to a UAA codon for stop in the APOB mRNA. May also play a role in the epigenetic regulation of gene expression by participating in DNA demethylation. From Rattus norvegicus (Rat).
   2028..2101    +  CDS            ABE(7.10) (fragment): adenine base editor comprising wild-type E. coli TadA fused to the evolved TadA*(7.10) mutant (Gaudelli et al., 2017)
   2124..6041    +  CDS            AsCpf1: CRISPR-associated protein from Acidaminococcus sp. BV3L6 (Zetsche et al., 2015)
   6072..6320    +  CDS            UGI: UNGI_BPPB2 - Experimental evidence at protein level: Swiss-Prot protein existence level 1. This protein binds specifically and reversibly to the host uracil-DNA glycosylase, preventing removal of uracil residues from PBS2 DNA by the host uracil-excision repair system. From Bacillus phage PBS2 (Bacteriophage PBS2).
   6366..6437    +  CDS            HBB (fragment): HBB_PONPY - Experimental evidence at transcript level: Swiss-Prot protein existence level 2. Involved in oxygen transport from the lung to the various peripheral tissues. From Pongo pygmaeus (Bornean orangutan).
   6508..6563    +  polyA_signal   β-globin poly(A) signal: rabbit β-globin polyadenylation signal (Gil and Proudfoot, 1987)
   6948..6964    -  protein_bind   lac operator: The lac repressor binds to the lac operator to inhibit transcription in E. coli. This inhibition can be relieved by adding lactose or isopropyl-β-D-thiogalactopyranoside (IPTG). lac repressor encoded by lacI
   6972..7002    -  promoter       lac promoter: promoter for the E. coli lac operon
   7017..7038    -  protein_bind   CAP binding site: CAP binding activates transcription in the presence of cAMP. E. coli catabolite activator protein
   7051..7090    -  CDS            lacI (fragment): lac repressor; lacI; The lac repressor binds to the lac operator to inhibit transcription in E. coli. This inhibition can be relieved by adding lactose or isopropyl-β-D-thiogalactopyranoside (IPTG).
   7097..7119    +  promoter       SV40 promoter (fragment): SV40 enhancer and early promoter
   7143..7278    +  rep_origin     SV40 ori: SV40 origin of replication
   7298..7432    +  polyA_signal   SV40 poly(A) signal: SV40 polyadenylation signal
   7434..7488    -  CDS            lacI (fragment): lac repressor; lacI; The lac repressor binds to the lac operator to inhibit transcription in E. coli. This inhibition can be relieved by adding lactose or isopropyl-β-D-thiogalactopyranoside (IPTG).
   7671..8259    -  rep_origin     ori: high-copy-number ColE1/pMB1/pBR322/pUC origin of replication
   8430..9290    -  CDS            AmpR: β-lactamase; bla; confers resistance to ampicillin, carbenicillin, and related antibiotics
   9291..9395    -  promoter       AmpR promoter: bla
   9426..9805    +  enhancer       CMV enhancer: human cytomegalovirus immediate early enhancer
   9807..9920    +  promoter       chicken β-actin promoter (fragment): contains a 21-bp deletion relative to the standard chicken β-actin promoter
>Addgene plasmid #114080 | pCAG-NLS(SV40)x2-rAPOBEC1-gs-XTEN-gs-hdAsCas12a(D908A)-gs-UGI-NLS(SV40)(AsBE1.4) (RTW1008) | addgene full sequence | sequence record 230482 | Addgene Partial NGS Result
GGGGGGGGCGCGCCRGGGGGGGGGGGGGGGGGSGRGGGGSGGGGSGGGGSGRGGCGGRGRGGKGCGGCGG
CAGCCAATCAGAGCGGCGCGCTCCGAAAGTTTCCTTTTATGGCGAGGCGGCGGCGGCGGCGGCCCTATAA
AAAGCGAAGCGCGCGGCGGGCGGGAGTCGCTGCGCGCTGCCTTCGCCCCGTGCCCCGCTCCGCCGCCGCC
TCGCGCCGCCCGCCCCGGCTCTGACTGACCGCGTTACTCCCACAGGTGAGCGGGCGGGACGGCCCTTCTC
CTCCGGGCTGTAATTAGCGCTTGGTTTAATGACGGCTTGTTTCTTTTCTGTGGCTGCGTGAAAGCCTTGA
GGGGCTCCGGGAGGGCCCTTTGTGCGGGGGGAGCGGCTCGGGGGGTGCGTGCGTGTGTGTGTGCGTGGGG
AGCGCCGCGTGCGGCTCCGCGCTGCCCGGCGGCTGTGAGCGCTGCGGGCGCGGCGCGGGGCTTTGTGCGC
TCCGCAGTGTGCGCGAGGGGAGCGCGGCCGGGGGCGGTGCCCCGCGGTGCGGGGGGGGCTGCGAGGGGAA
CAAAGGCTGCGTGCGGGGTGTGTGCGTGGGGGGGKGAGCAGGGGGTGTGGGCGCGTCGGTCGGGCTGCAA
CCCCCCCTGCACCCCCCTCCCCGAGTTGCTGAGCACGGCCCGGCTTCGGGTGCGGGGCTCCGTACGGGGC
GTGGCGCGGGGCTCGCCGTGCCGGGCGGGGGGTGGCGGCAGGTGGGGGTGCCGGGCGGGGCGGGGCCGCC
TCGGGCCGGGGAGGGCTCGGGGGAGGGGCGCGGCGGCCCCCGGAGCGCCGGCGGCTGTCGAGGCGCGGCG
AGCCGCAGCCATTGCCTTTTATGGTAATCGTGCGAGAGGGCGCAGGGACTTCCTTTGTCCCAAATCTGTG
CGGAGCCGAAATCTGGGAGGCGCCGCCGCACCCCCTCTAGCGGGCGCGGGGCGAAGCGGTGCGGCGCCGG
CAGGAAGGAAATGGGCGGGGAGGGCCTTCGTGCGTCGCCGCGCCGCCGTCCCCTTCTCCCTCTCCAGCCT
CGGGGCTGTCCGCGGGGGGACGGCTGCCTTCGGGGGGGACGGGGCAGGGCGGGGTTCGGCTTCTGGCGTG
TGACCGGCGGCTCTAGAGCCTCTGCTAACCATGTTCATGCCTTCTTCTTTTTCCTACAGCTCCTGGGCAA
CGTGCTGGTTATTGTGCTGTCTCATCATTTTGGCAAAGAATTCTGCAGTCGACGGTACCGCGGGCCCGGG
ATCCACCGGTCGCCACCATGGGCCCAAAGAAAAAGAGGAAAGTCGGCAGTGGACCTAAAAAGAAACGAAA
GGTTGGGTCAGGTAGCTCAGAGACTGGCCCAGTGGCTGTGGACCCCACATTGAGACGGCGGATCGAGCCC
CATGAGTTTGAGGTATTCTTCGATCCGAGAGAGCTCCGCAAGGAGACCTGCCTGCTTTACGAAATTAATT
GGGGGGGCCGGCACTCCATTTGGCGACATACATCACAGAACACTAACAAGCACGTCGAAGTCAACTTCAT
CGAGAAGTTCACGACAGAAAGATATTTCTGTCCGAACACAAGGTGCAGCATTACCTGGTTTCTCAGCTGG
AGCCCATGCGGCGAATGTAGTAGGGCCATCACTGAATTCCTGTCAAGGTATCCCCACGTCACTCTGTTTA
TTTACATCGCAAGGCTGTACCACCACGCTGACCCCCGCAATCGACAAGGCCTGCGGGATTTGATCTCTTC
AGGTGTGACTATCCAAATTATGACTGAGCAGGAGTCAGGATACTGCTGGAGAAACTTTGTGAATTATAGC
CCGAGTAATGAAGCCCACTGGCCTAGGTATCCCCATCTGTGGGTACGACTGTACGTTCTTGAACTGTACT
GCATCATACTGGGCCTGCCTCCTTGTCTCAACATTCTGAGAAGGAAGCAGCCACAGCTGACATTCTTTAC
CATCGCTCTTCAGTCTTGTCATTACCAGCGACTGCCCCCACACATTCTCTGGGCCACCGGGTTGAAATCT
GGTGGTTCTTCTGGTGGTTCTAGCGGCAGCGAGACTCCCGGGACCTCAGAGTCCGCCACACCCGAAAGTT
CCGGAGGGAGTAGCGGCGGGTCTACACAGTTCGAGGGCTTTACCAACCTGTATCAGGTGAGCAAGACACT
GCGGTTTGAGCTGATCCCACAGGGCAAGACCCTGAAGCACATCCAGGAGCAGGGCTTCATCGAGGAGGAC
AAGGCCCGCAATGATCACTACAAGGAGCTGAAGCCCATCATCGATCGGATCTACAAGACCTATGCCGACC
AGTGCCTGCAGCTGGTGCAGCTGGATTGGGAGAACCTGAGCGCCGCCATCGACTCCTATAGAAAGGAGAA
AACCGAGGAGACAAGGAACGCCCTGATCGAGGAGCAGGCCACATATCGCAATGCCATCCACGACTACTTC
ATCGGCCGGACAGACAACCTGACCGATGCCATCAATAAGAGACACGCCGAGATCTACAAGGGCCTGTTCA
AGGCCGAGCTGTTTAATGGCAAGGTGCTGAAGCAGCTGGGCACCGTGACCACAACCGAGCACGAGAACGC
CCTGCTGCGGAGCTTCGACAAGTTTACAACCTACTTCTCCGGCTTTTATGAGAACAGGAAGAACGTGTTC
AGCGCCGAGGATATCAGCACAGCCATCCCACACCGCATCGTGCAGGACAACTTCCCCAAGTTTAAGGAGA
ATTGTCACATCTTCACACGCCTGATCACCGCCGTGCCCAGCCTGCGGGAGCACTTTGAGAACGTGAAGAA
GGCCATCGGCATCTTCGTGAGCACCTCCATCGAGGAGGTGTTTTCCTTCCCTTTTTATAACCAGCTGCTG
ACACAGACCCAGATCGACCTGTATAACCAGCTGCTGGGAGGAATCTCTCGGGAGGCAGGCACCGAGAAGA
TCAAGGGCCTGAACGAGGTGCTGAATCTGGCCATCCAGAAGAATGATGAGACAGCCCACATCATCGCCTC
CCTGCCACACAGATTCATCCCCCTGTTTAAGCAGATCCTGTCCGATAGGAACACCCTGTCTTTCATCCTG
GAGGAGTTTAAGAGCGACGAGGAAGTGATCCAGTCCTTCTGCAAGTACAAGACACTGCTGAGAAACGAGA
ACGTGCTGGAGACAGCCGAGGCCCTGTTTAACGAGCTGAACAGCATCGACCTGACACACATCTTCATCAG
CCACAAGAAGCTGGAGACAATCAGCAGCGCCCTGTGCGACCACTGGGATACACTGAGGAATGCCCTGTAT
GAGCGGAGAATCTCCGAGCTGACAGGCAAGATCACCAAGTCTGCCAAGGAGAAGGTGCAGCGCAGCCTGA
AGCACGAGGATATCAACCTGCAGGAGATCATCTCTGCCGCAGGCAAGGAGCTGAGCGAGGCCTTCAAGCA
GAAAACCAGCGAGATCCTGTCCCACGCACACGCCGCCCTGGATCAGCCACTGCCTACAACCCTGAAGAAG
CAGGAGGAGAAGGAGATCCTGAAGTCTCAGCTGGACAGCCTGCTGGGCCTGTACCACCTGCTGGACTGGT
TTGCCGTGGATGAGTCCAACGAGGTGGACCCCGAGTTCTCTGCCCGGCTGACCGGCATCAAGCTGGAGAT
GGAGCCTTCTCTGAGCTTCTACAACAAGGCCAGAAATTATGCCACCAAGAAGCCCTACTCCGTGGAGAAG
TTCAAGCTGAACTTTCAGATGCCTACACTGGCCTCTGGCTGGGACGTGAATAAGGAGAAGAACAATGGCG
CCATCCTGTTTGTGAAGAACGGCCTGTACTATCTGGGCATCATGCCAAAGCAGAAGGGCAGGTATAAGGC
CCTGAGCTTCGAGCCCACAGAGAAAACCAGCGAGGGCTTTGATAAGATGTACTATGACTACTTCCCTGAT
GCCGCCAAGATGATCCCAAAGTGCAGCACCCAGCTGAAGGCCGTGACAGCCCACTTTCAGACCCACACAA
CCCCCATCCTGCTGTCCAACAATTTCATCGAGCCTCTGGAGATCACAAAGGAGATCTACGACCTGAACAA
TCCTGAGAAGGAGCCAAAGAAGTTTCAGACAGCCTACGCCAAGAAAACCGGCGACCAGAAGGGCTACAGA
GAGGCCCTGTGCAAGTGGATCGACTTCACAAGGGATTTTCTGTCCAAGTATACCAAGACAACCTCTATCG
ATCTGTCTAGCCTGCGGCCATCCTCTCAGTATAAGGACCTGGGCGAGTACTATGCCGAGCTGAATCCCCT
GCTGTACCACATCAGCTTCCAGAGAATCGCCGAGAAGGAGATCATGGATGCCGTGGAGACAGGCAAGCTG
TACCTGTTCCAGATCTATAACAAGGACTTTGCCAAGGGCCACCACGGCAAGCCTAATCTGCACACACTGT
ATTGGACCGGCCTGTTTTCTCCAGAGAACCTGGCCAAGACAAGCATCAAGCTGAATGGCCAGGCCGAGCT
GTTCTACCGCCCTAAGTCCAGGATGAAGAGGATGGCACACCGGCTGGGAGAGAAGATGCTGAACAAGAAG
CTGAAGGATCAGAAAACCCCAATCCCCGACACCCTGTACCAGGAGCTGTACGACTATGTGAATCACAGAC
TGTCCCACGACCTGTCTGATGAGGCCAGGGCCCTGCTGCCCAACGTGATCACCAAGGAGGTGTCTCACGA
GATCATCAAGGATAGGCGCTTTACCAGCGACAAGTTCTTTTTCCACGTGCCTATCACACTGAACTATCAG
GCCGCCAATTCCCCATCTAAGTTCAACCAGAGGGTGAATGCCTACCTGAAGGAGCACCCCGAGACACCTA
TCATCGGCATCGCCCGGGGCGAGAGAAACCTGATCTATATCACAGTGATCGACTCCACCGGCAAGATCCT
GGAGCAGCGGAGCCTGAACACCATCCAGCAGTTTGATTACCAGAAGAAGCTGGACAACAGGGAGAAGGAG
AGGGTGGCAGCAAGGCAGGCCTGGTCTGTGGTGGGCACAATCAAGGATCTGAAGCAGGGCTATCTGAGCC
AGGTCATCCACGAGATCGTGGACCTGATGATCCACTACCAGGCCGTGGTGGTGCTGGAGAACCTGAATTT
CGGCTTTAAGAGCAAGAGGACCGGCATCGCCGAGAAGGCCGTGTACCAGCAGTTCGAGAAGATGCTGATC
GATAAGCTGAATTGCCTGGTGCTGAAGGACTATCCAGCAGAGAAAGTGGGAGGCGTGCTGAACCCATACC
AGCTGACAGACCAGTTCACCTCCTTTGCCAAGATGGGCACCCAGTCTGGCTTCCTGTTTTACGTGCCTGC
CCCATATACATCTAAGATCGATCCCCTGACCGGCTTCGTGGACCCCTTCGTGTGGAAAACCATCAAGAAT
CACGAGAGCCGCAAGCACTTCCTGGAGGGCTTCGACTTTCTGCACTACGACGTGAAAACCGGCGACTTCA
TCCTGCACTTTAAGATGAACAGAAATCTGTCCTTCCAGAGGGGCCTGCCCGGCTTTATGCCTGCATGGGA
TATCGTGTTCGAGAAGAACGAGACACAGTTTGACGCCAAGGGCACCCCTTTCATCGCCGGCAAGAGAATC
GTGCCAGTGATCGAGAATCACAGATTCACCGGCAGATACCGGGACCTGTATCCTGCCAACGAGCTGATCG
CCCTGCTGGAGGAGAAGGGCATCGTGTTCAGGGATGGCTCCAACATCCTGCCAAAGCTGCTGGAGAATGA
CGATTCTCACGCCATCGACACGATGGTGGCCCTGATCCGCAGCGTGCTGCAGATGCGGAACTCCAATGCC
GCCACAGGCGAGGACTATATCAACAGCCCCGTGCGCGATCTGAATGGCGTGTGCTTCGACTCCCGGTTTC
AGAACCCAGAGTGGCCAATGGACGCCGATGCCAATGGCGCCTACCACATCGCCCTGAAGGGCCAGCTGCT
GCTGAATCACCTGAAGGAGAGCAAGGATCTGAAGCTGCAGAACGGCATCTCCAATCAGGACTGGCTGGCC
TACATCCAGGAGCTGCGCAACTCTGGTGGTTCTGGAGGATCTGGTGGTTCTACTAATCTGTCAGATATTA
TTGAAAAGGAGACCGGTAAGCAACTGGTTATCCAGGAATCCATCCTCATGCTCCCAGAGGAGGTGGAAGA
AGTCATTGGGAACAAGCCGGAAAGCGATATACTCGTGCACACCGCCTACGACGAGAGCACCGACGAGAAT
GTCATGCTTCTGACTAGCGACGCCCCTGAATACAAGCCTTGGGCTCTGGTCATACAGGATAGCAACGGTG
AGAACAAGATTAAGATGCTCTCTGGTGGTTCTCCCAAGAAGAAGAGGAAAGTCTAAAGCGGCCGCACTCC
TCAGGTGCAGGCTGCCTATCAGAAGGTGGTGGCTGGTGTGGCCAATGCCCTGGCTCACAAATACCACTGA
GATCTTTTTCCCTCTGCCAAAAATTATGGGGACATCATGAAGCCCCTTGAGCATCTGACTTCTGGCTAAT
AAAGGAAATTTATTTTCATTGCAATAGTGTGTTGGAATTTTTTGTGTCTCTCACTCGGAAGGACATATGG
GAGGGCAAATCATTTAAAACATCAGAATGAGTATTTGGTTTAGAGTTTGGCAACATATGCCCATATGCTG
GCTGCCATGAACAAAGGTTGGCTATAAAGAGGTCATCAGTATATGAAACAGCCCCCTGCTGTCCATTCCT
TATTCCATAGAAAAGCCTTGACTTGAGGTTAGATTTTTTTTATATTTTGTTTTGTGTTATTTTTTTCTTT
AACATCCCTAAAATTTTCCTTACATGTTTTACTAGCCAGATTTTTCCTCCTCTCCTGACTACTCCCAGTC
ATAGCTGTCCCTCTTCTCTTATGGAGATCCCTCGACCTGCAGCCCAAGCTTGGCGTAATCATGGTCATAG
CTGTTTCCTGTGTGAAATTGTTATCCGCTCACAATTCCACACAACATACGAGCCGGAAGCATAAAGTGTA
AAGCCTGGGGTGCCTAATGAGTGAGCTAACTCACATTAATTGCGTTGCGCTCACTGCCCGCTTTCCAGTC
GGGAAACCTGTCGTGCCAGCGGATCCGCATCTCAATTAGTCAGCAACCATAGTCCCGCCCCTAACTCCGC
CCATCCCGCCCCTAACTCCGCCCAGTTCCGCCCATTCTCCGCCCCATGGCTGACTAATTTTTTTTATTTA
TGCAGAGGCCGAGGCCGCCTCGGCCTCTGAGCTATTCCAGAAGTAGTGAGGAGGCTTTTTTGGAGGCCTA
GGCTTTTGCAAAAAGCTAACTTGTTTATTGCAGCTTATAATGGTTACAAATAAAGCAATAGCATCACAAA
TTTCACAAATAAAGCATTTTTTTCACTGCATTCTAGTTGTGGTTTGTCCAAACTCATCAATGTATCTTAT
CATGTCTGGATCCGCTGCATTAATGAATCGGCCAACGCGCGGGGAGAGGCGGTTTGCGTATTGGGCGCTC
TTCCGCTTCCTCGCTCACTGACTCGCTGCGCTCGGTCGTTCGGCTGCGGCGAGCGGTATCAGCTCACTCA
AAGGCGGTAATACGGTTATCCACAGAATCAGGGGATAACGCAGGAAAGAACATGTGAGCAAAAGGCCAGC
AAAAGGCCAGGAACCGTAAAAAGGCCGCGTTGCTGGCGTTTTTCCATAGGCTCCGCCCCCCTGACGAGCA
TCACAAAAATCGACGCTCAAGTCAGAGGTGGCGAAACCCGACAGGACTATAAAGATACCAGGCGTTTCCC
CCTGGAAGCTCCCTCGTGCGCTCTCCTGTTCCGACCCTGCCGCTTACCGGATACCTGTCCGCCTTTCTCC
CTTCGGGAAGCGTGGCGCTTTCTCATAGCTCACGCTGTAGGTATCTCAGTTCGGTGTAGGTCGTTCGCTC
CAAGCTGGGCTGTGTGCACGAACCCCCCGTTCAGCCCGACCGCTGCGCCTTATCCGGTAACTATCGTCTT
GAGTCCAACCCGGTAAGACACGACTTATCGCCACTGGCAGCAGCCACTGGTAACAGGATTAGCAGAGCGA
GGTATGTAGGCGGTGCTACAGAGTTCTTGAAGTGGTGGCCTAACTACGGCTACACTAGAAGAACAGTATT
TGGTATCTGCGCTCTGCTGAAGCCAGTTACCTTCGGAAAAAGAGTTGGTAGCTCTTGATCCGGCAAACAA
ACCACCGCTGGTAGCGGTGGTTTTTTTGTTTGCAAGCAGCAGATTACGCGCAGAAAAAAAGGATCTCAAG
AAGATCCTTTGATCTTTTCTACGGGGTCTGACGCTCAGTGGAACGAAAACTCACGTTAAGGGATTTTGGT
CATGAGATTATCAAAAAGGATCTTCACCTAGATCCTTTTAAATTAAAAATGAAGTTTTAAATCAATCTAA
AGTATATATGAGTAAACTTGGTCTGACAGTTACCAATGCTTAATCAGTGAGGCACCTATCTCAGCGATCT
GTCTATTTCGTTCATCCATAGTTGCCTGACTCCCCGTCGTGTAGATAACTACGATACGGGAGGGCTTACC
ATCTGGCCCCAGTGCTGCAATGATACCGCGAGACCCACGCTCACCGGCTCCAGATTTATCAGCAATAAAC
CAGCCAGCCGGAAGGGCCGAGCGCAGAAGTGGTCCTGCAACTTTATCCGCCTCCATCCAGTCTATTAATT
GTTGCCGGGAAGCTAGAGTAAGTAGTTCGCCAGTTAATAGTTTGCGCAACGTTGTTGCCATTGCTACAGG
CATCGTGGTGTCACGCTCGTCGTTTGGTATGGCTTCATTCAGCTCCGGTTCCCAACGATCAAGGCGAGTT
ACATGATCCCCCATGTTGTGCAAAAAAGCGGTTAGCTCCTTCGGTCCTCCGATCGTTGTCAGAAGTAAGT
TGGCCGCAGTGTTATCACTCATGGTTATGGCAGCACTGCATAATTCTCTTACTGTCATGCCATCCGTAAG
ATGCTTTTCTGTGACTGGTGAGTACTCAACCAAGTCATTCTGAGAATAGTGTATGCGGCGACCGAGTTGC
TCTTGCCCGGCGTCAATACGGGATAATACCGCGCCACATAGCAGAACTTTAAAAGTGCTCATCATTGGAA
AACGTTCTTCGGGGCGAAAACTCTCAAGGATCTTACCGCTGTTGAGATCCAGTTCGATGTAACCCACTCG
TGCACCCAACTGATCTTCAGCATCTTTTACTTTCACCAGCGTTTCTGGGTGAGCAAAAACAGGAAGGCAA
AATGCCGCAAAAAAGGGAATAAGGGCGACACGGAAATGTTGAATACTCATACTCTTCCTTTTTCAATATT
ATTGAAGCATTTATCAGGGTTATTGTCTCATGAGCGGATACATATTTGAATGTATTTAGAAAAATAAACA
AATAGGGGTTCCGCGCACATTTCCCCGAAAAGTGCCACCTGGGTCGACATTGATTATTGACTAGTTATTA
ATAGTAATCAATTACGGGGTCATTAGTTCATAGCCCATATATGGAGTTCCGCGTTACATAACTTACGGTA
AATGGCCCGCCTGGCTGACCGCCCAACGACCCCCGCCCATTGACGTCAATAATGACGTATGTTCCCATAG
TAACGCCAATAGGGACTTTCCATTGACGTCAATGGGTGGAGTATTTACGGTAAACTGCCCACTTGGCAGT
ACATCAAGTGTATCATATGCCAAGTACGCCCCCTATTGACGTCAATGACGGTAAATGGCCCGCCTGGCAT
TATGCCCAGTACATGACCTTATGGGACTTTCCTACTTGGCAGTACATCTACGTATTAGTCATCGCTATTA
CCATGGTCGAGGTGAGCCCCACGTTCTGCTTCACTCTCCCCATCTCCCCCCCCTCCCCACCCCCAATTTT
GTATTTATTTATTTTTTAATTATTTTGTGCAGCGATGGGGGCGGGGGGGG
